>Addgene plasmid #19009 | pGEX-p40R57Q PX | addgene partial sequence | sequence record 24441 | pGEX-5 5'-GGGCTGGCAAGCCACGTTTGGTG-3'
ATCNTCAATCGGATCTGGTTCGCGTGGATCCCCGGAATTCATGGCTGTGGCCCAGCAGCTGCGGGCCGAG
AGTGACTTTGAACAGCTTCCGGATGATGTTGCCATCTCGGCCAACATTGCTGACATCGAGGAGAAGAGAG
GCTTCACCAGCCACTTTGTTTTCGTCATCGAGGTGAAGACAAAAGGAGGATCCAAGTACCTCATCTACCA
GCGCTACCGCCAGTTCCATGCTTTGCAGAGCAAGCTGGAGGAGCGCTTCGGGCCAGACAGCAAGAGCAGT
GCCCTGGCCTGTACCCTGCCCACACTCCCAGCCAAAGTCTACGTGGGTGTGAAACAGGAGATCGCCGAGA
TGCGGATACCTGCCCTCAACGCCTACATGAAGAGCCTGCTCAGCCTGCCGGTCTGGGTGCTGATGGATGA
GGACGTCCGGATCTTCTTTTACCAGTCGCCCTATGACTCAGAGCAGGTGCCCCAGGCACTCCGCTGACTC
GAGCGGCCGCATCGTGACTGACTGACGATCTGCCTCGCGCGTTTCGGTGATGACGGTGAAAACCTCTGAC
ACATGCAGCTCCCGGAGACGGTCACAGCTTGTCTGTAAGCGGATGCCGGGAGCAGACAAGCCCGTCAGGG
CGCGTCAGCGGGTGTTGGCGGGTGTCGGGGCGCAGCCATGACCCAGTCACGTAGCGATAGCGGAGTGTAT
AATTCTTGAAGACGAAAGGGCCTCGTGATACGCCTATTTTTATAGGTTAATGTCATGATAATAATGGTTT
CTTAGACGTCAGGTGGCACTTTTCGGGGAATGTGCGCGGAACCCTATTTG
