[The description below was written by a language model from this plasmid's Addgene catalogue record.]
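Description:
pGEX-p40R57Q PX is a bacterial expression plasmid built on the pGEX4T1 backbone (about 5 kb without insert). It produces the PX domain of human p40phox as a fusion to glutathione S-transferase. It is maintained as a high-copy plasmid in E. coli under ampicillin selection. No feature table accompanies the record, so the promoter and other backbone elements are not listed explicitly. Vectors of the pGEX-4T family generally drive expression from an IPTG-inducible tac promoter with a plasmid-borne lacI repressor, and they place a thrombin cleavage site between GST and the cloned fragment.

The 444 bp insert, introduced by restriction cloning, encodes amino acids 1–148 of p40phox, a subunit of the NADPH oxidase that is the product of the NCF4 gene. This region covers the PX (phox homology) domain. Site-directed mutagenesis was used to change arginine 57 to glutamine (R57Q). The GST tag sits at the N terminus and comes from the backbone, so the recombinant protein can be purified on glutathione resin and used in pull-down or binding assays.

The associated publication concerns the binding of the p47phox and p40phox PX domains to lipid products of PI 3-kinase. The construct is therefore suited to making recombinant mutant PX domain for in vitro phosphoinositide-binding studies, most plausibly for comparison with the wild-type domain. The record itself does not state what effect the R57Q substitution has on lipid binding.
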