Addgene plasmid #19009: pGEX-p40R57Q PX
Depositing lab: Michael Yaffe. Depositing organization: Massachusetts Institute of Technology. Publication: The PX domains of p47phox and p40phox bind to lipid products of PI(3)K. Kanai F, Liu H, Field SJ, Akbary H, Matsuo T, Brown GE, Cantley LC, Yaffe MB. Nat Cell Biol. 2001 Jul . 3(7):675-8. 10.1038/35083070 PubMed 11433300.
Backbone
  Vector backbone: pGEX4T1
  Backbone size w/o insert (bp): 4969
  Vector type: Bacterial Expression
Growth in bacteria
  Bacterial resistance: Ampicillin, 100 μg/mL
  Growth temperature: 37°C
  Growth strain: DH5alpha
  Copy number: High Copy
Gene/Insert
  Gene/Insert name: p40phox (alt name: NADPH oxidase subunit)
  Species: H. sapiens (human)
  Insert size (bp): 444
  Mutation: aa1-148 (PX domains) site directed mutagenesis: R57Q
  Entrez Gene: NCF4 (a.k.a. CGD3, NCF, P40PHOX, SH3PXD4)
  Tag / fusion protein: GST (N terminal on backbone)
  Cloning method: Restriction Enzyme
  Sequencing primers: 5′ pGEX-5
Terms and licenses: Academic/Nonprofit Terms; Industry Terms: Not Available to Industry
How to cite: pGEX-p40R57Q PX was a gift from Michael Yaffe (Addgene plasmid # 19009 ; http://n2t.net/addgene:19009 ; RRID:Addgene_19009)
